>Addgene plasmid #204696 | pcDNA5-FRT/TO-mNeonGreen-BRD4-NUT(deltaMIN) | addgene full sequence | sequence record 405172 | Addgene NGS Result
GACGGATCGGGAGATCTCCCGATCCCCTATGGTGCACTCTCAGTACAATCTGCTCTGATGCCGCATAGTT
AAGCCAGTATCTGCTCCCTGCTTGTGTGTTGGAGGTCGCTGAGTAGTGCGCGAGCAAAATTTAAGCTACA
ACAAGGCAAGGCTTGACCGACAATTGCATGAAGAATCTGCTTAGGGTTAGGCGTTTTGCGCTGCTTCGCG
ATGTACGGGCCAGATATACGCGTTGACATTGATTATTGACTAGTTATTAATAGTAATCAATTACGGGGTC
ATTAGTTCATAGCCCATATATGGAGTTCCGCGTTACATAACTTACGGTAAATGGCCCGCCTGGCTGACCG
CCCAACGACCCCCGCCCATTGACGTCAATAATGACGTATGTTCCCATAGTAACGCCAATAGGGACTTTCC
ATTGACGTCAATGGGTGGAGTATTTACGGTAAACTGCCCACTTGGCAGTACATCAAGTGTATCATATGCC
AAGTACGCCCCCTATTGACGTCAATGACGGTAAATGGCCCGCCTGGCATTATGCCCAGTACATGACCTTA
TGGGACTTTCCTACTTGGCAGTACATCTACGTATTAGTCATCGCTATTACCATGGTGATGCGGTTTTGGC
AGTACATCAATGGGCGTGGATAGCGGTTTGACTCACGGGGATTTCCAAGTCTCCACCCCATTGACGTCAA
TGGGAGTTTGTTTTGGCACCAAAATCAACGGGACTTTCCAAAATGTCGTAACAACTCCGCCCCATTGACG
CAAATGGGCGGTAGGCGTGTACGGTGGGAGGTCTATATAAGCAGAGCTCTCCCTATCAGTGATAGAGATC
TCCCTATCAGTGATAGAGATCGTCGACGAGCTCGTTTAGTGAACCGTCAGATCGCCTGGAGACGCCATCC
ACGCTGTTTTGACCTCCATAGAAGACACCGGGACCGATCCAGCCTCCGGACTCTAGCGTTTAAACTTAAG
CTTGGTACCGAGCTCGGATCCACTAGTCCAGTGTGGTGGAATTCTGCAGATATCCAGCACAGTGGCGGCC
GATGGGACCGGCTGCCAAGCGCGTGAAACTCGATGGCGTGAGCAAGGGCGAGGAGGATAACATGGCCTCT
CTCCCAGCGACACATGAGTTACACATCTTTGGCTCCATCAACGGTGTGGACTTTGACATGGTGGGTCAGG
GCACCGGCAATCCAAATGATGGTTATGAGGAGTTAAACCTGAAGTCCACCAAGGGTGACCTCCAGTTCTC
CCCCTGGATTCTGGTCCCTCATATCGGGTATGGCTTCCATCAGTACCTGCCCTACCCTGACGGGATGTCG
CCTTTCCAGGCCGCAATGGTAGATGGCTCCGGATACCAAGTCCATCGCACAATGCAGTTTGAAGATGGTG
CCTCCCTTACTGTTAACTACCGCTACACCTACGAGGGAAGCCACATCAAAGGAGAGGCCCAGGTGAAGGG
GACTGGTTTCCCTGCTGACGGTCCTGTGATGACCAACTCGCTGACCGCTGCGGACTGGTGCAGGTCGAAG
AAGACTTACCCCAACGACAAAACCATCATCAGTACCTTTAAGTGGAGTTACACCACTGGAAATGGCAAGC
GCTACCGGAGCACTGCGCGGACCACCTACACCTTTGCCAAGCCAATGGCGGCTAACTATCTGAAGAACCA
GCCGATGTACGTGTTCCGTAAGACGGAACTCAAGCACTCCAAGACCGAACTCAACTTCAAGGAGTGGCAA
AAGGCCTTTACCGATGTGATGGGCATGGACGAGCTGTACAAGGGCGGCTCGTACGTGTACAAGTCTGCGG
AGAGCGGCCCTGGGACGAGATTGAGAAATCTGCCAGTAATGGGGGATGGACTAGAAACTTCCCAAATGTC
TACAACACAGGCCCAGGCCCAACCCCAGCCAGCCAACGCAGCCAGCACCAACCCCCCGCCCCCAGAGACC
TCCAACCCTAACAAGCCCAAGAGGCAG
[300 nt withheld, positions 1988-2287]
AAAATAAATGAGCTACCCACAGAAGAAACCGAGATCATGATAGTCCAGGCAAAAGGAAGAGGACGTGGGA
GGAAAGAAACAGGGACAGCAAAACCTGGCGTTTCCACGGTACCAAACACAACTCAAGCATCGACTCCTCC
GCAGACCCAGACCCCTCAGCCGAATCCTCCTCCTGTGCAGGCCACGCCTCACCCCTTCCCTGCCGTCACC
CCGGACCTCATCGTCCAGACCCCTGTCATGACAGTGGTGCCTCCCCAGCCACTGCAGACGCCCCCGCCAG
TGCCCCCCCAGCCACAACCCCCACCCGCTCCAGCTCCCCAGCCCGTACAGAGCCACCCACCCATCATCGC
GGCCACCCCACAGCCTGTGAAGACAAAGAAGGGAGTGAAGAGGAAAGCAGACACCACCACCCCCACCACC
ATTGACCCCATTCACGAGCCACCCTCGCTGCCCCCGGAGCCCAAGACCACCAAGCTGGGCCAGCGGCGGG
AGAGCAGCCGGCCTGTGAAACCTCCAAAGAAGGACGTGCCCGACTCTCAGCAGCACCCAGCACCAGAGAA
GAGCAGCAAGGTCTCGGAGCAGCTCAAGTGCTGCAGCGGCATCCTCAAGGAGATGTTTGCCAAGAAGCAC
GCCGCCTACGCCTGGCCCTTCTACAAGCCTGTGGACGTGGAGGCACTGGGCCTACACGACTACTGTGACA
TCATCAAGCACCCCATGGACATGAGCACAATCAAGTCTAAACTGGAGGCCCGTGAGTACCGTGATGCTCA
GGAGTTTGGTGCTGACGTCCGATTGATGTTCTCCAACTGCTATAAGTACAACCCTCCTGACCATGAGGTG
GTGGCCATGGCCCGCAAGCTCCAGGATGTGTTCGAAATGCGCTTTGCCAAGATGCCGGACGAGCCTGAGG
AGCCAGTGGTGGCCGTGTCCTCCCCGGCAGTGCCCCCTCCCACCAAGGTTGTGGCCCCGCCCTCATCCAG
CGACAGCAGCAGCGATAGCTCCTCGGACAGTGACAGTTCGACTGATGACTCTGAGGAGGAGCGAGCCCAG
CGGCTGGCTGAGCTCCAGGAGCAGCTCAAAGCCGTGCACGAGCAGCTTGCAGCCCTCTCTCAGCCCCAGC
AGAACAAACCAAAGAAAAAGGAGAAAGACAAGAAGGAAAAGAAAAAAGAAAAGCACAAAAGGAAAGAGGA
AGTGGAAGAGAATAAAAAAAGCAAAGCCAAGGAACCTCCTCCTAAAAAGACGAAGAAAAATAATAGCAGC
AACAGCAATGTGAGCAAGAAGGAGCCAGCGCCCATGAAGAGCAAGCCCCCTCCCACGTATGAG
[249 nt withheld, positions 3611-3859]
GAGAAAGTTGATGTGATTGCCGGCTCCTCCAAGATGAAGGGCTTCTCGTCCTCAGAGTCGGAGAGCTCCA
GTGAGTCCAGCTCCTCTGACAGCGAAGACTCCGAAACAGCATCTGCATTGCCGGGACCGGATATGAGCAT
GAAACCTAGTGCCGCCCTGTCTCCATCCCCTGCACTTCCCTTTCTCCCACCAACTTCTGACCCACCAGAC
CACCCACCCAGGGAGCCACCTCCACAGCCCATCATGCCTTCAGTATTCTCTCCAGACAACCCTCTGATGC
TCTCTGCTTTCCCCAGCTCACTGTTGGTGACAGGGGACGGGGGCCCTTGCCTCAGTGGGGCTGGGGCTGG
CAAGGTCATTGTCAAAGTCAAGACAGAAGGGGGGTCAGCTGAGCCCTCTCAAACTCAGAACTTTATCCTT
ACTCAGACTGCCCTCAATTCGACTGCCCCGGGCACTCCCTGTGGAGGCCTTGAGGGTCCTGCACCTCCAT
TTGTGACAGCATCTAATGTGAAGACCATTCTGCCCTCTAAGGCTGTTGGTGTCAGCCAGGAGGGTCCTCC
AGGCCTTCCGCCTCAGCCTCCACCACCAGTTGCTCAACTGGTCCCCATTGTGCCCCTGGAAAAAGCTTGG
CCAGGGCCACATGGGACAACCGGGGAAGGAGGTCCTGTGGCCACTCTATCCAAGCCTTCCCTAGGTGACC
GCTCCAAAATTTCCAAGGACGTTTATGAGAACTTCCGTCAGTGGCAGCGTTACAAAGCCTTGGCCCGGAG
GCACCTATCCCAGAGTCCTGACACAGAAGCTCTTTCCTGTTTTCTTATCCCAGTGCTTCGTTCCCTGGCC
CGGCTGAAGCCCACTATGACCCTGGAGGAGGGACTGCCATTGGCTGTGCAGGAGTGGGAGCACACCAGCA
ACTTTGACCGGATGATCTTTTATGAGATGGCAGAAAGGTTCATGGAGTTTGAGGCTGAGGAGATGCAGAT
TCAGAACACACAGCTGATGAATGGGTCTCAGGGCCTGTCTCCTGCAACCCCTTTGAAACTTGATCCTCTA
GGGCCCCTGGCCTCTGAGGTTTGCCAGCAGCCAGTGTACATTCCGAAGAAGGCAGCCTCCAAGACACGGG
CCCCCCGCCGGCGTCAGCGTAAAGCCCAGAGACCTGGGCGGCTTCGGCCCTCACCTGGGCTTCAGGGGGC
TGGGGGCGCCGCTTGCCTTGGAAAGGTTTCTTCTTCAGGAAAACGGGCAAGAGAAGTGCATGGTGGGCAG
GAGCAAGCCCTAGATAGCCCCAGAGGGATGCACAGGGATGGGAACACTCTGCCATCCCCCAGCAGCTGGG
ACCTGCAGCCAGAACTTGCAGCTCCACAGGGAACTCCGGGACCCTTGGGTGTGGAGAGGAGAGGGTCTGG
GAAGGTTATAAACCAGGTATCTCTACATCAGGATGGCCATCTAGGAGGCGCTGGGCCTCCTGGGCACTGC
CTGGTGGCTGATAGGACTTCAGAGGCTCTGCCCCTTTGTTGGCAGGGAGGCTTCCAGCCTGAGAGCACTC
CCAGTTTGGATGCTGGACTTGCAGAGCTGGCTCCTCTGCAAGGACAAGGGTTAGAAAAGCAAGTCCTGGG
ATTGCAGAAAGGACAACAAACAGGGGGTCGTGGAGTGCTTCCTCAAGGGAAGGAGCCTTTAGCAGTGCCC
TGGGAAGGCTCTTCAGGAGCCATGTGGGGAGATGACAGAGGTACCCCCATGGCTCAGAGTTATGATCAGA
ATCCTTCCCCTAGAGCAGCTGGGGAGAGGGACGATGTCTGTCTCAGCCCAGGAGTTTGGCTGAGCAGTGA
GATGGATGCTGTAGGCTTGGAGCTGCCTGTACAAATAGAGGAGGTCATAGAGAGCTTCCAAGTTGAGAAG
TGTGTAACTGAGTATCAGGAAGGCTGCCAGGGACTGGGCTCCAGGGGCAACATTTCCCTGGGTCCTGGAG
AAACCCTAGTACCTGGGGATACGGAGAGCAGTGTGATTCCCTGTGGAGGCACAGTTGCGGCAGCTGCCCT
AGAAAAGAGAAACTATTGCAGCTTGCCAGGACCTTTGAGGGCCAACAGCCCACCCTTGAGGTCCAAAGAA
AATCAAGAACAGAGCTGTGAAACCGTAGGGCATCCCAGTGATCTGTGGGCAGAAGGTTGCTTCCCATTGC
TAGAAAGTGGTGATTCCACACTGGGGTCTTCCAAAGAAACCCTTCCACCCACATGCCAAGGCAATCTCCT
TATCATGGGGACTGAGGATGCCTCCTCCTTGCCTGAAGCCAGCCAAGAGGCAGGGAGCAGAGGCAATTCC
TTTTCTCCTCTGTTGGAAACCATAGAACCTGTCAACATACTAGATGTTAAAGATGACTGTGGCCTCCAAC
TAAGGGTCAGCGAGGACACCTGCCCACTGAATGTTCATTCTTATGACCCCCAAGGAGAAGGCAGGGTGGA
TCCTGATCTGTCCAAGCCTAAAAACCTTGCTCCTTTACAAGAGAGTCAGGAGTCTTACACAACTGGGACT
CCCAAAGCAACATCTTCTCACCAGGGCCTTGGAAGCACTTTGCCTAGAAGGGGAACCAGGAATGCCATAG
TTCCGAGAGAAACTTCTGTTAGTAAAACACACAGGTCAGCAGACAGGGCCAAAGGAAAGGAGAAAAAGAA
AAAGGAAGCAGAGGAAGAGGATGAGGAACTCTCCAACTTTGCTTACCTCTTGGCCTCTAAACTTAGCCTC
TCACCAAGGGAGCATCCCCTCAGTCCTCACCATGCCTCAGGAGGTCAGGGCAGCCAGAGAGCATCCCACC
TGCTCCCTGCTGGAGCAAAAGGCCCCAGCAAACTTCCATATCCTGTTGCCAAGTCTGGGAAGCGAGCTCT
AGCTGGAGGTCCAGCCCCTACTGAAAAGACACCCCACTCAGGAGCTCAACTTGGGGTCCCCAGGGAGAAA
CCCCTAGCTCTGGGAGTAGTTCGACCCTCACAGCCTCGTAAAAGGCGGTGTGACAGTTTTGTCACGGGCA
GAAGGAAGAAACGACGTCGTAGCCAGGGCTCGACCTGATCATAGTGAGGCTCGAGTCTAGAGGGCCCGTT
TAAACCCGCTGATCAGCCTCGACTGTGCCTTCTAGTTGCCAGCCATCTGTTGTTTGCCCCTCCCCCGTGC
CTTCCTTGACCCTGGAAGGTGCCACTCCCACTGTCCTTTCCTAATAAAATGAGGAAATTGCATCGCATTG
TCTGAGTAGGTGTCATTCTATTCTGGGGGGTGGGGTGGGGCAGGACAGCAAGGGGGAGGATTGGGAAGAC
AATAGCAGGCATGCTGGGGATGCGGTGGGCTCTATGGCTTCTGAGGCGGAAAGAACCAGCTGGGGCTCTA
GGGGGTATCCCC
[124 nt withheld, positions 7232-7355]
C
[91 nt withheld, positions 7357-7447]
AGGGTGATGGTTCACGTACCTAGAAGTTCCTATTCCGAAGTTCCTATTCTCTAGAAAGTATAGGAACTTC
CTTGGCCAAAAAGCCTGAACTCACCGCGACGTCTGTCGAGAAGTTTCTGATCGAAAAGTTCGACAGCGTC
TCCGACCTGATGCAGCTCTCGGAGGGCGAAGAATCTCGTGCTTTCAGCTTCGATGTAGGAGGGCGTGGAT
ATGTCCTGCGGGTAAATAGCTGCGCCGATGGTTTCTACAAAGATCGTTATGTTTATCGGCACTTTGCATC
GGCCGCGCTCCCGATTCCGGAAGTGCTTGACATTGGGGAATTCAGCGAGAGCCTGACCTATTGCATCTCC
CGCCGTGCACAGGGTGTCACGTTGCAAGACCTGCCTGAAACCGAACTGCCCGCTGTTCTGCAGCCGGTCG
CGGAGGCCATGGATGCGATCGCTGCGGCCGATCTTAGCCAGACGAGCGGGTTCGGCCCATTCGGACCGCA
AGGAATCGGTCAATACACTACATGGCGTGATTTCATATGCGCGATTGCTGATCCCCATGTGTATCACTGG
CAAACTGTGATGGACGACACCGTCAGTGCGTCCGTCGCGCAGGCTCTCGATGAGCTGATGCTTTGGGCCG
AGGACTGCCCCGAAGTCCGGCACCTCGTGCACGCGGATTTCGGCTCCAACAATGTCCTGACGGACAATGG
CCGCATAACAGCGGTCATTGACTGGAGCGAGGCGATGTTCGGGGATTCCCAATACGAGGTCGCCAACATC
TTCTTCTGGAGGCCGTGGTTGGCTTGTATGGAGCAGCAGACGCGCTACTTCGAGCGGAGGCATCCGGAGC
TTGCAGGATCGCCGCGGCTCCGGGCGTATATGCTCCGCATTGGTCTTGACCAACTCTATCAGAGCTTGGT
TGACGGCAATTTCGATGATGCAGCTTGGGCGCAGGGTCGATGCGACGCAATCGTCCGATCCGGAGCCGGG
ACTGTCGGGCGTACACAAATCGCCCGCAGAAGCGCGGCCGTCTGGACCGATGGCTGTGTAGAAGTACTCG
CCGATAGTGGAAACCGACGCCCCAGCACTCGTCCGAGGGCAAAGGAATAGCACGTACTACGAGATTTCGA
TTCCACCGCCGCCTTCTATGAAAGGTTGGGCTTCGGAATCGTTTTCCGGGACGCCGGCTGGATGATCCTC
CAGCGCGGGGATCTCATGCTGGAGTTCTTCGCCCACCCCAACTTGTTTATTGCAGCTTATAATGGTTACA
AATAAAGCAATAGCATCACAAATTTCACAAATAAAGCATTTTTTTCACTGCATTCTAGTTGTGGTTTGTC
CAAACTCATCAATGTATCTTATCATGTCTGTATACCGTCGACCTCTAGCTAGAGCTTGGCGTAATCATGG
TCATAGCTGTTTCCTGTGTGAAATTGTTATCCGCTCACAATTCCACACAACATACGAGCCGGAAGCATAA
AGTGTAAAGCCTGGGGTGCCTAATGAGTGAGCTAACTCACATTAATTGCGTTGCGCTCACTGCCCGCTTT
CCAGTCGGGAAACCTGTCGTGCCAGCTGCATTAATGAATCGGCCAACGCGCGGGGAGAGGCGGTTTGCGT
ATTGGGCGCTCTTCCGCTTCCTCGCTCACTGACTCGCTGCGCTCGGTCGTTCGGCTGCGGCGAGCGGTAT
CAGCTCACTCAAAGGCGGTAATACGGTTATCCACAGAATCAGGGGATAACGCAGGAAAGAACATGTGAGC
AAAAGGCCAGCAAAAGGCCAGGAACCGTAAAAAGGCCGCGTTGCTGGCGTTTTTCCATAGGCTCCGCCCC
CCTGACGAGCATCACAAAAATCGACGCTCAAGTCAGAGGTGGCGAAACCCGACAGGACTATAAAGATACC
AGGCGTTTCCCCCTGGAAGCTCCCTCGTGCGCTCTCCTGTTCCGACCCTGCCGCTTACCGGATACCTGTC
CGCCTTTCTCCCTTCGGGAAGCGTGGCGCTTTCTCATAGCTCACGCTGTAGGTATCTCAGTTCGGTGTAG
GTCGTTCGCTCCAAGCTGGGCTGTGTGCACGAACCCCCCGTTCAGCCCGACCGCTGCGCCTTATCCGGTA
ACTATCGTCTTGAGTCCAACCCGGTAAGACACGACTTATCGCCACTGGCAGCAGCCACTGGTAACAGGAT
TAGCAGAGCGAGGTATGTAGGCGGTGCTACAGAGTTCTTGAAGTGGTGGCCTAACTACGGCTACACTAGA
AGAACAGTATTTGGTATCTGCGCTCTGCTGAAGCCAGTTACCTTCGGAAAAAGAGTTGGTAGCTCTTGAT
CCGGCAAACAAACCACCGCTGGTAGCGGTGGTTTTTTTGTTTGCAAGCAGCAGATTACGCGCAGAAAAAA
AGGATCTCAAGAAGATCCTTTGATCTTTTCTACGGGGTCTGACGCTCAGTGGAACGAAAACTCACGTTAA
GGGATTTTGGTCATGAGATTATCAAAAAGGATCTTCACCTAGATCCTTTTAAATTAAAAATGAAGTTTTA
AATCAATCTAAAGTATATATGAGTAAACTTGGTCTGACAGTTACCAATGCTTAATCAGTGAGGCACCTAT
CTCAGCGATCTGTCTATTTCGTTCATCCATAGTTGCCTGACTCCCCGTCGTGTAGATAACTACGATACGG
GAGGGCTTACCATCTGGCCCCAGTGCTGCAATGATACCGCGAGACCCACGCTCACCGGCTCCAGATTTAT
CAGCAATAAACCAGCCAGCCGGAAGGGCCGAGCGCAGAAGTGGTCCTGCAACTTTATCCGCCTCCATCCA
GTCTATTAATTGTTGCCGGGAAGCTAGAGTAAGTAGTTCGCCAGTTAATAGTTTGCGCAACGTTGTTGCC
ATTGCTACAGGCATCGTGGTGTCACGCTCGTCGTTTGGTATGGCTTCATTCAGCTCCGGTTCCCAACGAT
CAAGGCGAGTTACATGATCCCCCATGTTGTGCAAAAAAGCGGTTAGCTCCTTCGGTCCTCCGATCGTTGT
CAGAAGTAAGTTGGCCGCAGTGTTATCACTCATGGTTATGGCAGCACTGCATAATTCTCTTACTGTCATG
CCATCCGTAAGATGCTTTTCTGTGACTGGTGAGTACTCAACCAAGTCATTCTGAGAATAGTGTATGCGGC
GACCGAGTTGCTCTTGCCCGGCGTCAATACGGGATAATACCGCGCCACATAGCAGAACTTTAAAAGTGCT
CATCATTGGAAAACGTTCTTCGGGGCGAAAACTCTCAAGGATCTTACCGCTGTTGAGATCCAGTTCGATG
TAACCCACTCGTGCACCCAACTGATCTTCAGCATCTTTTACTTTCACCAGCGTTTCTGGGTGAGCAAAAA
CAGGAAGGCAAAATGCCGCAAAAAAGGGAATAAGGGCGACACGGAAATGTTGAATACTCATACTCTTCCT
TTTTCAATATTATTGAAGCATTTATCAGGGTTATTGTCTCATGAGCGGATACATATTTGAATGTATTTAG
AAAAATAAACAAATAGGGGTTCCGCGCACATTTCCCCGAAAAGTGCCACCTGACGTC
Features (pLannotate 1.2.2; 23 found; start..end, strand, type, name):
     28..80      -  misc_feature   bom (fragment): basis of mobility region from pBR322
    235..614     +  enhancer       CMV enhancer: human cytomegalovirus immediate early enhancer
    615..818     +  promoter       CMV promoter: human cytomegalovirus (CMV) immediate early promoter
    820..839     +  promoter       PLtetO-1 promoter (fragment): modified phage lambda PL promoter with tet operator sites (Lutz and Bujard, 1997)
    841..860     +  promoter       PLtetO-1 promoter (fragment): modified phage lambda PL promoter with tet operator sites (Lutz and Bujard, 1997)
    868..901     +  promoter       TRE3GV promoter (fragment): 3rd-generation Tet-responsive promoter that can be activated by binding of Tet-On® 3G, optimized for retroviral and lentiviral vectors
   1088..1792    +  CDS            mNeonGreen: mNeonGreen is a basic (constitutively fluorescent) green/yellow fluorescent protein published in 2013, derived from Branchiostoma lanceolatum. It is reported to be a very rapidly-maturing monomer with moderate acid sensitivity.
   1814..3916    +  CDS            BRD4 (fragment) (sequence partly withheld): BRD4_HUMAN - Also known as HUNK1. Experimental evidence at protein level: Swiss-Prot protein existence level 1. [Isoform B]: Acts as a chromatin insulator in the DNA damage response pathway. Inhibits DNA damage response signaling by recruiting the condensin-2 complex to acetylated histones, leading to chromatin structure remodeling, insulating the region from DNA damage response by limiting spreading of histone H2AX/H2A.x phosphorylation. From Homo sapiens (Human).
   3959..6895    +  CDS            NUTM1 (fragment): NUTM1_HUMAN - Also known as C15orf55, NUT. Experimental evidence at protein level: Swiss-Prot protein existence level 1. Plays a role in the regulation of proliferation. Regulates TERT expression by modulating SP1 binding to TERT promoter binding sites. From Homo sapiens (Human).
   6962..7186    +  polyA_signal   bGH poly(A) signal: bovine growth hormone polyadenylation signal
   7190..7211    +  promoter       SV40 promoter (fragment): SV40 enhancer and early promoter
   7232..7465    +  rep_origin     f1 ori (fragment) (sequence partly withheld): f1 bacteriophage origin of replication; arrow indicates direction of (+) strand synthesis
   7470..7517    +  protein_bind   FRT: FLP-mediated recombination occurs in the 8-bp core sequence TCTAGAAA (Turan and Bode, 2011). FLP recombinase from the Saccharomyces cerevisiae 2μ plasmid
   7525..8547    +  CDS            HygR: aminoglycoside phosphotransferase from E. coli; aph(4)-Ia; confers resistance to hygromycin
   8557..8682    +  CDS            ble (fragment): BLE_KLEPN - Experimental evidence at protein level: Swiss-Prot protein existence level 1. Binding protein with a strong affinity to the bleomycin family of antibiotics. Binds to CL990; an antimitotic-antibiotic compound. From Klebsiella pneumoniae.
   8677..8798    +  polyA_signal   SV40 poly(A) signal: SV40 polyadenylation signal
   8869..8891    -  protein_bind   lac operator (fragment): The lac repressor binds to the lac operator to inhibit transcription in E. coli. This inhibition can be relieved by adding lactose or isopropyl-β-D-thiogalactopyranoside (IPTG). lac repressor encoded by lacI
   8895..8925    -  promoter       lac promoter: promoter for the E. coli lac operon
   8940..8961    -  protein_bind   CAP binding site: CAP binding activates transcription in the presence of cAMP. E. coli catabolite activator protein
   8974..9066    -  CDS            lacI (fragment): lac repressor; lacI; The lac repressor binds to the lac operator to inhibit transcription in E. coli. This inhibition can be relieved by adding lactose or isopropyl-β-D-thiogalactopyranoside (IPTG).
   9249..9837    -  rep_origin     ori: high-copy-number ColE1/pMB1/pBR322/pUC origin of replication
  10008..10868   -  CDS            AmpR: β-lactamase; bla; confers resistance to ampicillin, carbenicillin, and related antibiotics
  10869..10973   -  promoter       AmpR promoter: bla
