[The description below was written by a language model from this plasmid's Addgene catalogue record and pLannotate feature annotations shown in this document.]
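Description:
pcDNA5-FRT/TO-mNeonGreen-BRD4-NUT(deltaMIN) is a mammalian expression plasmid of about 11 kb built on the Thermo Fisher pcDNA5/FRT/TO backbone, designed for tetracycline-inducible expression from a single genomic integration site. It is propagated in E. coli through a high-copy ColE1/pUC-type origin and selected with ampicillin via the bla gene. Remnants of an f1 origin, lac regulatory elements and a pBR322 bom region are also annotated in the backbone.

The expression cassette uses the human CMV immediate-early enhancer and promoter, followed by two short tet operator matches. These operators place transcription under Tet repressor control, so expression is induced by tetracycline or doxycycline in repressor-expressing cells. Downstream lies an open reading frame encoding mNeonGreen at the N terminus, fused to a fragment of human BRD4 and then to a fragment of human NUTM1 (NUT), terminated by the bGH polyadenylation signal. This reproduces the BRD4-NUT fusion oncoprotein, here carrying a deletion of NUT amino acids 355-505 (the "deltaMIN" mutant). The depositor also mentions an NLS, which is not separately annotated in the feature table.

Beyond the cassette, an FRT site sits immediately upstream of a hygromycin resistance coding sequence with an SV40 poly(A) signal. No promoter is annotated directly upstream of the HygR gene, consistent with the Flp-In design, in which hygromycin resistance is gained only after Flp-mediated recombination into a genomic FRT site that supplies a promoter. The depositor notes co-transfection with the Flp recombinase vector pOG44. The construct is used to generate isogenic, inducible cell lines for imaging the fluorescent fusion protein. The associated study examined how BRD4-NUT regions contribute to condensate formation and gene expression.
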