Addgene plasmid #204696: pcDNA5-FRT/TO-mNeonGreen-BRD4-NUT(deltaMIN)
Purpose: This plasmid allows for inducible expression of BRD4-NUT(deltaMIN) mutant fusion tagged with mNeonGreen, in mammalian cells.
Depositing lab: Michael Rosen. Publication: Molecular features driving condensate formation and gene expression by the BRD4-NUT fusion oncoprotein are overlapping but distinct. Kosno M, Currie SL, Kumar A, Xing C, Rosen MK. Sci Rep. 2023 Jul 24;13(1):11907. doi: 10.1038/s41598-023-39102-9. PubMed 37488172.
Backbone
  Vector backbone: pcDNA5
  Backbone manufacturer: Thermo Fisher Scientific
  Backbone size w/o insert (bp): 5160
  Vector type: Mammalian Expression
Growth in bacteria
  Bacterial resistance: Ampicillin, 100 μg/mL
  Growth temperature: 37°C
  Growth strain: DH5alpha
  Copy number: High Copy
Gene/Insert
  Gene/Insert name: BRD4-NUT(deltaMIN)
  Species: H. sapiens (human)
  Insert size (bp): 5862
  Mutation: deletion of the amino acids 355-505 of NUT
  Entrez Gene: BRD4 (a.k.a. CAP, CDLS6, FSHRG4, HUNK1, HUNKI, MCAP); NUTM1 (a.k.a. C15orf55, FAM22H, NUT)
  Promoter: CMV
  Tag / fusion protein: mNeonGreen (N terminal on insert)
  Cloning method: Restriction Enzyme; 5′ cloning site EcoRV (not destroyed); 3′ cloning site XhoI (not destroyed)
  Sequencing primers: 5′ CCATAGAAGACACCGGGACCGATCC; 3′ TAGAAGGCACAGTCGAGG
Terms and licenses: Academic/Nonprofit Terms; Industry Terms: Not Available to Industry
Depositor comments: NLS, mNeonGreen other inserts are a fusion of two genes / All our plasmids are pcDNA5-FRT/TO and are used in a co-transfection with Flp recombinase expression vector, pOG44.
How to cite: pcDNA5-FRT/TO-mNeonGreen-BRD4-NUT(deltaMIN) was a gift from Michael Rosen (Addgene plasmid # 204696 ; http://n2t.net/addgene:204696 ; RRID:Addgene_204696)
