>Addgene plasmid #204696 | pcDNA5-FRT/TO-mNeonGreen-BRD4-NUT(deltaMIN) | depositor partial sequence | sequence record 402666 | pcDNA5-FRT/TO-mNeonGreen-BRD4-NUT(deltaMIN) sequence 5916 bps
GGTGGAATTCTGCAGATATCCAGCACAGTGGCGGCCGATGGGACCGGCTGCCAAGCGCGTGAAACTCGAT
GGCGTGAGCAAGGGCGAGGAGGATAACATGGCCTCTCTCCCAGCGACACATGAGTTACACATCTTTGGCT
CCATCAACGGTGTGGACTTTGACATGGTGGGTCAGGGCACCGGCAATCCAAATGATGGTTATGAGGAGTT
AAACCTGAAGTCCACCAAGGGTGACCTCCAGTTCTCCCCCTGGATTCTGGTCCCTCATATCGGGTATGGC
TTCCATCAGTACCTGCCCTACCCTGACGGGATGTCGCCTTTCCAGGCCGCAATGGTAGATGGCTCCGGAT
ACCAAGTCCATCGCACAATGCAGTTTGAAGATGGTGCCTCCCTTACTGTTAACTACCGCTACACCTACGA
GGGAAGCCACATCAAAGGAGAGGCCCAGGTGAAGGGGACTGGTTTCCCTGCTGACGGTCCTGTGATGACC
AACTCGCTGACCGCTGCGGACTGGTGCAGGTCGAAGAAGACTTACCCCAACGACAAAACCATCATCAGTA
CCTTTAAGTGGAGTTACACCACTGGAAATGGCAAGCGCTACCGGAGCACTGCGCGGACCACCTACACCTT
TGCCAAGCCAATGGCGGCTAACTATCTGAAGAACCAGCCGATGTACGTGTTCCGTAAGACGGAACTCAAG
CACTCCAAGACCGAACTCAACTTCAAGGAGTGGCAAAAGGCCTTTACCGATGTGATGGGCATGGACGAGC
TGTACAAGGGCGGCTCGTACGTGTACAAGTCTGCGGAGAGCGGCCCTGGGACGAGATTGAGAAATCTGCC
AGTAATGGGGGATGGACTAGAAACTTCCCAAATGTCTACAACACAGGCCCAGGCCCAACCCCAGCCAGCC
AACGCAGCCAGCACCAACCCCCCGCCCCCAGAGACCTCCAACCCTAACAAGCCCAAGAGGCAG
[300 nt withheld, positions 974-1273]
AAAATAAATGAGCTACCCACAGAAGAAACCGAGATCATGATAGTCCAGGCAAAAGGAAGAGGACGTGGGA
GGAAAGAAACAGGGACAGCAAAACCTGGCGTTTCCACGGTACCAAACACAACTCAAGCATCGACTCCTCC
GCAGACCCAGACCCCTCAGCCGAATCCTCCTCCTGTGCAGGCCACGCCTCACCCCTTCCCTGCCGTCACC
CCGGACCTCATCGTCCAGACCCCTGTCATGACAGTGGTGCCTCCCCAGCCACTGCAGACGCCCCCGCCAG
TGCCCCCCCAGCCACAACCCCCACCCGCTCCAGCTCCCCAGCCCGTACAGAGCCACCCACCCATCATCGC
GGCCACCCCACAGCCTGTGAAGACAAAGAAGGGAGTGAAGAGGAAAGCAGACACCACCACCCCCACCACC
ATTGACCCCATTCACGAGCCACCCTCGCTGCCCCCGGAGCCCAAGACCACCAAGCTGGGCCAGCGGCGGG
AGAGCAGCCGGCCTGTGAAACCTCCAAAGAAGGACGTGCCCGACTCTCAGCAGCACCCAGCACCAGAGAA
GAGCAGCAAGGTCTCGGAGCAGCTCAAGTGCTGCAGCGGCATCCTCAAGGAGATGTTTGCCAAGAAGCAC
GCCGCCTACGCCTGGCCCTTCTACAAGCCTGTGGACGTGGAGGCACTGGGCCTACACGACTACTGTGACA
TCATCAAGCACCCCATGGACATGAGCACAATCAAGTCTAAACTGGAGGCCCGTGAGTACCGTGATGCTCA
GGAGTTTGGTGCTGACGTCCGATTGATGTTCTCCAACTGCTATAAGTACAACCCTCCTGACCATGAGGTG
GTGGCCATGGCCCGCAAGCTCCAGGATGTGTTCGAAATGCGCTTTGCCAAGATGCCGGACGAGCCTGAGG
AGCCAGTGGTGGCCGTGTCCTCCCCGGCAGTGCCCCCTCCCACCAAGGTTGTGGCCCCGCCCTCATCCAG
CGACAGCAGCAGCGATAGCTCCTCGGACAGTGACAGTTCGACTGATGACTCTGAGGAGGAGCGAGCCCAG
CGGCTGGCTGAGCTCCAGGAGCAGCTCAAAGCCGTGCACGAGCAGCTTGCAGCCCTCTCTCAGCCCCAGC
AGAACAAACCAAAGAAAAAGGAGAAAGACAAGAAGGAAAAGAAAAAAGAAAAGCACAAAAGGAAAGAGGA
AGTGGAAGAGAATAAAAAAAGCAAAGCCAAGGAACCTCCTCCTAAAAAGACGAAGAAAAATAATAGCAGC
AACAGCAATGTGAGCAAGAAGGAGCCAGCGCCCATGAAGAGCAAGCCCCCTCCCACGTATGAG
[249 nt withheld, positions 2597-2845]
GAGAAAGTTGATGTGATTGCCGGCTCCTCCAAGATGAAGGGCTTCTCGTCCTCAGAGTCGGAGAGCTCCA
GTGAGTCCAGCTCCTCTGACAGCGAAGACTCCGAAACAGCATCTGCATTGCCGGGACCGGATATGAGCAT
GAAACCTAGTGCCGCCCTGTCTCCATCCCCTGCACTTCCCTTTCTCCCACCAACTTCTGACCCACCAGAC
CACCCACCCAGGGAGCCACCTCCACAGCCCATCATGCCTTCAGTATTCTCTCCAGACAACCCTCTGATGC
TCTCTGCTTTCCCCAGCTCACTGTTGGTGACAGGGGACGGGGGCCCTTGCCTCAGTGGGGCTGGGGCTGG
CAAGGTCATTGTCAAAGTCAAGACAGAAGGGGGGTCAGCTGAGCCCTCTCAAACTCAGAACTTTATCCTT
ACTCAGACTGCCCTCAATTCGACTGCCCCGGGCACTCCCTGTGGAGGCCTTGAGGGTCCTGCACCTCCAT
TTGTGACAGCATCTAATGTGAAGACCATTCTGCCCTCTAAGGCTGTTGGTGTCAGCCAGGAGGGTCCTCC
AGGCCTTCCGCCTCAGCCTCCACCACCAGTTGCTCAACTGGTCCCCATTGTGCCCCTGGAAAAAGCTTGG
CCAGGGCCACATGGGACAACCGGGGAAGGAGGTCCTGTGGCCACTCTATCCAAGCCTTCCCTAGGTGACC
GCTCCAAAATTTCCAAGGACGTTTATGAGAACTTCCGTCAGTGGCAGCGTTACAAAGCCTTGGCCCGGAG
GCACCTATCCCAGAGTCCTGACACAGAAGCTCTTTCCTGTTTTCTTATCCCAGTGCTTCGTTCCCTGGCC
CGGCTGAAGCCCACTATGACCCTGGAGGAGGGACTGCCATTGGCTGTGCAGGAGTGGGAGCACACCAGCA
ACTTTGACCGGATGATCTTTTATGAGATGGCAGAAAGGTTCATGGAGTTTGAGGCTGAGGAGATGCAGAT
TCAGAACACACAGCTGATGAATGGGTCTCAGGGCCTGTCTCCTGCAACCCCTTTGAAACTTGATCCTCTA
GGGCCCCTGGCCTCTGAGGTTTGCCAGCAGCCAGTGTACATTCCGAAGAAGGCAGCCTCCAAGACACGGG
CCCCCCGCCGGCGTCAGCGTAAAGCCCAGAGACCTGGGCGGCTTCGGCCCTCACCTGGGCTTCAGGGGGC
TGGGGGCGCCGCTTGCCTTGGAAAGGTTTCTTCTTCAGGAAAACGGGCAAGAGAAGTGCATGGTGGGCAG
GAGCAAGCCCTAGATAGCCCCAGAGGGATGCACAGGGATGGGAACACTCTGCCATCCCCCAGCAGCTGGG
ACCTGCAGCCAGAACTTGCAGCTCCACAGGGAACTCCGGGACCCTTGGGTGTGGAGAGGAGAGGGTCTGG
GAAGGTTATAAACCAGGTATCTCTACATCAGGATGGCCATCTAGGAGGCGCTGGGCCTCCTGGGCACTGC
CTGGTGGCTGATAGGACTTCAGAGGCTCTGCCCCTTTGTTGGCAGGGAGGCTTCCAGCCTGAGAGCACTC
CCAGTTTGGATGCTGGACTTGCAGAGCTGGCTCCTCTGCAAGGACAAGGGTTAGAAAAGCAAGTCCTGGG
ATTGCAGAAAGGACAACAAACAGGGGGTCGTGGAGTGCTTCCTCAAGGGAAGGAGCCTTTAGCAGTGCCC
TGGGAAGGCTCTTCAGGAGCCATGTGGGGAGATGACAGAGGTACCCCCATGGCTCAGAGTTATGATCAGA
ATCCTTCCCCTAGAGCAGCTGGGGAGAGGGACGATGTCTGTCTCAGCCCAGGAGTTTGGCTGAGCAGTGA
GATGGATGCTGTAGGCTTGGAGCTGCCTGTACAAATAGAGGAGGTCATAGAGAGCTTCCAAGTTGAGAAG
TGTGTAACTGAGTATCAGGAAGGCTGCCAGGGACTGGGCTCCAGGGGCAACATTTCCCTGGGTCCTGGAG
AAACCCTAGTACCTGGGGATACGGAGAGCAGTGTGATTCCCTGTGGAGGCACAGTTGCGGCAGCTGCCCT
AGAAAAGAGAAACTATTGCAGCTTGCCAGGACCTTTGAGGGCCAACAGCCCACCCTTGAGGTCCAAAGAA
AATCAAGAACAGAGCTGTGAAACCGTAGGGCATCCCAGTGATCTGTGGGCAGAAGGTTGCTTCCCATTGC
TAGAAAGTGGTGATTCCACACTGGGGTCTTCCAAAGAAACCCTTCCACCCACATGCCAAGGCAATCTCCT
TATCATGGGGACTGAGGATGCCTCCTCCTTGCCTGAAGCCAGCCAAGAGGCAGGGAGCAGAGGCAATTCC
TTTTCTCCTCTGTTGGAAACCATAGAACCTGTCAACATACTAGATGTTAAAGATGACTGTGGCCTCCAAC
TAAGGGTCAGCGAGGACACCTGCCCACTGAATGTTCATTCTTATGACCCCCAAGGAGAAGGCAGGGTGGA
TCCTGATCTGTCCAAGCCTAAAAACCTTGCTCCTTTACAAGAGAGTCAGGAGTCTTACACAACTGGGACT
CCCAAAGCAACATCTTCTCACCAGGGCCTTGGAAGCACTTTGCCTAGAAGGGGAACCAGGAATGCCATAG
TTCCGAGAGAAACTTCTGTTAGTAAAACACACAGGTCAGCAGACAGGGCCAAAGGAAAGGAGAAAAAGAA
AAAGGAAGCAGAGGAAGAGGATGAGGAACTCTCCAACTTTGCTTACCTCTTGGCCTCTAAACTTAGCCTC
TCACCAAGGGAGCATCCCCTCAGTCCTCACCATGCCTCAGGAGGTCAGGGCAGCCAGAGAGCATCCCACC
TGCTCCCTGCTGGAGCAAAAGGCCCCAGCAAACTTCCATATCCTGTTGCCAAGTCTGGGAAGCGAGCTCT
AGCTGGAGGTCCAGCCCCTACTGAAAAGACACCCCACTCAGGAGCTCAACTTGGGGTCCCCAGGGAGAAA
CCCCTAGCTCTGGGAGTAGTTCGACCCTCACAGCCTCGTAAAAGGCGGTGTGACAGTTTTGTCACGGGCA
GAAGGAAGAAACGACGTCGTAGCCAGGGCTCGACCTGATCATAGTGAGGCTCGAGTCTAGA
